>Addgene plasmid #158965 | VanR - F165V | addgene full sequence | sequence record 319279 | Addgene NGS Result
AGAGTTACTCAAGAATAAGAATTTTCGTTTTAAAACCTAAGAGTCACTTTAAAATTTGTATACACTTATT
TTTTTTATAACTTATTTAATAATAAAAATCATAAATCATAAGAAATTCGCTTATTTAGAAGTGTCAACAA
CGTATCTACCAACGGAATGCGTGCGATGCACACACCATAGCTTCAAAATGTTTCTACTCCTTTTTTACTC
TTCCAGATTTTCTCGGACTCCGCGCATCGCCGTACCACTTCAAAACACCCAAGCACAGCATACTAAATTT
CCCCTCTTTCTTCCTCTAGGGTGTCGTTAATTACCCGTACTAAAGGTTTGGAAAAGAAAAAAGAGACCGC
CTCGTTTCTTTTTCTTCGTCGAAAAAGGCAATAAAAATTTTTATCACGTTTCTTTTTCTTGAAAATTTTT
TTTTTTGATTTTTTTCTCTTTCGATGACCTCCCATTGATATTTAAGTTAATAAACGGTCTTCAATTTCTC
AAGTTTCAGTTTCATTTTTCTTGTTCTATTACAACTTTTTTTACTTCTTGCTCATTAGAAAGAAAGCATA
GCAATCTAATCTAAGTTTTAATTACAAATCTGTCATAAAACAATGGACATGCCGAGAATCAAACCCGGTC
AGAGGGTTATGATGGCGTTGCGTAAGATGATCGCTAGTGGGGAAATCAAATCCGGCGAAAGGATTGCAGA
GATCCCAACCGCAGCCGCACTGGGGGTTTCCAGGATGCCAGTCCGTACAGCATTGCGTAGTTTGGAACAA
GAGGGATTGGTGGTTCGTTTGGGCGCCAGAGGTTACGCGGCTCGTGGTGTCAGCAGCGACCAAATAAGAG
ACGCGATCGAAGTTAGGGGAGTACTGGAAGGGTTCGCTGCCAGGCGTTTAGCTGAGCGTGGGATGACAGC
GGAAACCCATGCCCGTTTTGTAGCTCTAATTGCTGAGGGAGAGGCTTTATTTGCAGCAGGGCGTCTAAAC
GGAGAGGATCTTGACAGGTATGCTGCGTACAACCAAGCATTTCACGACACCCTTGTGTCCGCGGCAGGCA
ATGGCGCGGTAGAGTCCGCCCTTGCGCGTAACGGCTTCGAGCCCGTGGCCGCTGCTGGAGCATTAGCACT
TGACCTAATGGACTTGCCAGCGGAGTATGAACACCTGCTGGCGGCCCACAGACAGCATCAAGCCGTATTG
GATGCGGTGTCATGTGGCGATGCAGAGGGAGCAGAGAGAATCATGAGGGACCACGCTCTTGCGGCGATCC
GTAACGCAAAAGTTTTTGAAGCTGCTGCTTCCGCTGGGGCTCCGCTAGGTGCGGCCTGGAGTATAAGAGC
AGACTGATAATCGCGTGCATTCATCCGCTCTAACCGAAAAGGAAGGAGTTAGACAACCTGAAGTCTAGGT
CCCTATTTATTTTTTTATAGTTATGTTAGTATTAAGAACGTTATTTATATTTCAAATTTTTCTTTTTTTT
CTGTACAGACGCGTGTACGCATGTAACATTATACTGAAAACCTTGCTTGAGAAGAGCTCCAGCTTTTGTT
CCCTTTAGTGAGGGTTAATTGCGCGCTTGGCGTAATCATGGTCATAGCTGTTTCCTGTGTGAAATTGTTA
TCCGCTCACAATTCCACACAACATACGAGCCGGAAGCATAAAGTGTAAAGCCTGGGGTGCCTAATGAGTG
AGCTAACTCACATTAATTGCGTTGCGCTCACTGCCCGCTTTCCAGTCGGGAAACCTGTCGTGCCAGCTGC
ATTAATGAATCGGCCAACGCGCGGGGAGAGGCGGTTTGCGTATTGGGCGCTCTTCCGCTTCCTCGCTCAC
TGACTCGCTGCGCTCGGTCGTTCGGCTGCGGCGAGCGGTATCAGCTCACTCAAAGGCGGTAATACGGTTA
TCCACAGAATCAGGGGATAACGCAGGAAAGAACATGTGAGCAAAAGGCCAGCAAAAGGCCAGGAACCGTA
AAAAGGCCGCGTTGCTGGCGTTTTTCCATAGGCTCCGCCCCCCTGACGAGCATCACAAAAATCGACGCTC
AAGTCAGAGGTGGCGAAACCCGACAGGACTATAAAGATACCAGGCGTTTCCCCCTGGAAGCTCCCTCGTG
CGCTCTCCTGTTCCGACCCTGCCGCTTACCGGATACCTGTCCGCCTTTCTCCCTTCGGGAAGCGTGGCGC
TTTCTCATAGCTCACGCTGTAGGTATCTCAGTTCGGTGTAGGTCGTTCGCTCCAAGCTGGGCTGTGTGCA
CGAACCCCCCGTTCAGCCCGACCGCTGCGCCTTATCCGGTAACTATCGTCTTGAGTCCAACCCGGTAAGA
CACGACTTATCGCCACTGGCAGCAGCCACTGGTAACAGGATTAGCAGAGCGAGGTATGTAGGCGGTGCTA
CAGAGTTCTTGAAGTGGTGGCCTAACTACGGCTACACTAGAAGAACAGTATTTGGTATCTGCGCTCTGCT
GAAGCCAGTTACCTTCGGAAAAAGAGTTGGTAGCTCTTGATCCGGCAAACAAACCACCGCTGGTAGCGGT
GGTTTTTTTGTTTGCAAGCAGCAGATTACGCGCAGAAAAAAAGGATCTCAAGAAGATCCTTTGATCTTTT
CTACGGGGTCTGACGCTCAGTGGAACGAAAACTCACGTTAAGGGATTTTGGTCATGAGATTATCAAAAAG
GATCTTCACCTAGATCCTTTTAAATTAAAAATGAAGTTTTAAATCAATCTAAAGTATATATGAGTAAACT
TGGTCTGACAGTTACCAATGCTTAATCAGTGAGGCACCTATCTCAGCGATCTGTCTATTTCGTTCATCCA
TAGTTGCCTGACTCCCCGTCGTGTAGATAACTACGATACGGGAGGGCTTACCATCTGGCCCCAGTGCTGC
AATGATACCGCGAGACCCACGCTCACCGGCTCCAGATTTATCAGCAATAAACCAGCCAGCCGGAAGGGCC
GAGCGCAGAAGTGGTCCTGCAACTTTATCCGCCTCCATCCAGTCTATTAATTGTTGCCGGGAAGCTAGAG
TAAGTAGTTCGCCAGTTAATAGTTTGCGCAACGTTGTTGCCATTGCTACAGGCATCGTGGTGTCACGCTC
GTCGTTTGGTATGGCTTCATTCAGCTCCGGTTCCCAACGATCAAGGCGAGTTACATGATCCCCCATGTTG
TGCAAAAAAGCGGTTAGCTCCTTCGGTCCTCCGATCGTTGTCAGAAGTAAGTTGGCCGCAGTGTTATCAC
TCATGGTTATGGCAGCACTGCATAATTCTCTTACTGTCATGCCATCCGTAAGATGCTTTTCTGTGACTGG
TGAGTACTCAACCAAGTCATTCTGAGAATAGTGTATGCGGCGACCGAGTTGCTCTTGCCCGGCGTCAATA
CGGGATAATACCGCGCCACATAGCAGAACTTTAAAAGTGCTCATCATTGGAAAACGTTCTTCGGGGCGAA
AACTCTCAAGGATCTTACCGCTGTTGAGATCCAGTTCGATGTAACCCACTCGTGCACCCAACTGATCTTC
AGCATCTTTTACTTTCACCAGCGTTTCTGGGTGAGCAAAAACAGGAAGGCAAAATGCCGCAAAAAAGGGA
ATAAGGGCGACACGGAAATGTTGAATACTCATACTCTTCCTTTTTCAATATTATTGAAGCATTTATCAGG
GTTATTGTCTCATGAGCGGATACATATTTGAATGTATTTAGAAAAATAAACAAATAGGGGTTCCGCGCAC
ATTTCCCCGAAAAGTGCCACCTGGGTCCTTTTCATCGGGTGAGCAAAAACAGGAAGGCAAAATGCCGCAA
AAAAGGGAATAAGGGCGACACGGAAATGTTGAATACTCATACTCTTCCTTTTTCAATATTATTGAAGCAT
TTATCAGGGTTATTGTCTCATGAGCGGATACATATTTGAATGTATTTAGAAAAATAAACAAATAGGGGTT
CCGCGCACATTTCCCCGAAAAGTGCCACCTGGGTCCTTTTCATCACGTGCTATAAAAATAATTATAATTT
AAATTTTTTAATATAAATATATAAATTAAAAATAGAAAGTAAAAAAAGAAATTAAAGAAAAAATAGTTTT
TGTTTTCCGAAGATGTAAAAGACTCTAGGGGGATCGCCAACAAATACTACCTTTTATCTTGCTCTTCCTG
CTCTCAGGTATTAATGCCGAATTGTTTCATCTTGTCTGTGTAGAAGACCACACACGAAAATCCTGTGATT
TTACATTTTACTTATCGTTAATCGAATGTATATCTATTTAATCTGCTTTTCTTGTCTAATAAATATATAT
GTAAAGTACGCTTTTTGTTGAAATTTTTTAAACCTTTGTTTATTTTTTTTTCTTCATTCCGTAACTCTTC
TACCTTCTTTATTTACTTTCTAAAATCCAAATACAAAACATAAAAATAAATAAACACAGAGTAAATTCCC
AAATTATTCCATCATTAAAAGATACGAGGCGCGTGTAAGTTACAGGCAAGCGATCCGTCTAAGAAACCAT
TATTATCATGACATTAACCTATAAAAATAGGCGTATCACGAGGCCCTTTCGTCTCGCGCGTTTCGGTGAT
GACGGTGAAAACCTCTGACACATGCAGCTCCCGGAGACGGTCACAGCTTGTCTGTAAGCGGATGCCGGGA
GCAGACAAGCCCGTCAGGGCGCGTCAGCGGGTGTTGGCGGGTGTCGGGGCTGGCTTAACTATGCGGCATC
AGAGCAGATTGTACTGAGAGTGCACCATACCACCTTTTCAATTCATCATTTTTTTTTTATTCTTTTTTTT
GATTTCGGTTTCCTTGAAATTTTTTTGATTCGGTAATCTCCGAACAGAAGGAAGAACGAAGGAAGGAGCA
CAGACTTAGATTGGTATATATACGCATATGTAGTGTTGAAGAAACATGAAATTGCCCAGTATTCTTAACC
CAACTGCACAGAACAAAAACCTGCAGGAAACGAAGATAAATCATGTCGAAAGCTACATATAAGGAACGTG
CTGCTACTCATCCTAGTCCTGTTGCTGCCAAGCTATTTAATATCATGCACGAAAAGCAAACAAACTTGTG
TGCTTCATTGGATGTTCGTACCACCAAGGAATTACTGGAGTTAGTTGAAGCATTAGGTCCCAAAATTTGT
TTACTAAAAACACATGTGGATATCTTGACTGATTTTTCCATGGAGGGCACAGTTAAGCCGCTAAAGGCAT
TATCCGCCAAGTACAATTTTTTACTCTTCGAAGACAGAAAATTTGCTGACATTGGTAATACAGTCAAATT
GCAGTACTCTGCGGGTGTATACAGAATAGCAGAATGGGCAGACATTACGAATGCACACGGTGTGGTGGGC
CCAGGTATTGTTAGCGGTTTGAAGCAGGCGGCAGAAGAAGTAACAAAGGAACCTAGAGGCCTTTTGATGT
TAGCAGAATTGTCATGCAAGGGCTCCCTATCTACTGGAGAATATACTAAGGGTACTGTTGACATTGCGAA
GAGCGACAAAGATTTTGTTATCGGCTTTATTGCTCAAAGAGACATGGGTGGAAGAGATGAAGGTTACGAT
TGGTTGATTATGACACCCGGTGTGGGTTTAGATGACAAGGGAGACGCATTGGGTCAACAGTATAGAACCG
TGGATGATGTGGTCTCTACAGGATCTGACATTATTATTGTTGGAAGAGGACTATTTGCAAAGGGAAGGGA
TGCTAAGGTAGAGGGTGAACGTTACAGAAAAGCAGGCTGGGAAGCATATTTGAGAAGATGCGGCCAGCAA
AACTAAAAAACTGTATTATAAGTAAATGCATGTATACTAAACTCACAAATTAGAGCTTCAATTTAATTAT
ATCAGTTATTACCCTATGCGGTGTGAAATACCGCACAGATGCGTAAGGAGAAAATACCGCATCAGGAAAT
TGTAAGCGTTAATATTTTGTTAAAATTCGCGTTAAATTTTTGTTAAATCAGCTCATTTTTTAACCAATAG
GCCGAAATCGGCAAAATCCCTTATAAATCAAAAGAATAGACCGAGATAGGGT
[37 nt withheld, positions 6003-6039]
AAAGAACGTGGACTCCAACGTCAAAGG
[49 nt withheld, positions 6067-6115]
T
[91 nt withheld, positions 6117-6207]
G
[124 nt withheld, positions 6209-6332]
CCATTCGCCATTCAGGCTGCGCAACTGTTGGGAAGGGCGATCGGTGCGGGCCTCTTCGCTATTACGCCAG
CTGGCGAAAGGGGGATGTGCTGCAAGGCGATTAAGTTGGGTAACGCCAGGGTTTTCCCAGTCACGACGTT
GTAAAACGACGGCCAGTGAGCGCGCGTAATACGACTCACTATAGGGCGAATTGGGTACCGGGCCCCCCCT
CGAGAGCGACCTCATGCTATACCTGAGAAAGCAACCTGACCTACAGGAA
Features (pLannotate 1.2.2; 23 found; start..end, strand, type, name):
    176..575     +  promoter       TEF1 promoter: S. cerevisiae TEF1; promoter for EF-1α
   1353..1524    +  terminator     CYC1 terminator (fragment): S. cerevisiae CYC1; transcription terminator for CYC1
   1542..1560    -  promoter       T3 promoter: promoter for bacteriophage T3 RNA polymerase
   1605..1621    -  protein_bind   lac operator: The lac repressor binds to the lac operator to inhibit transcription in E. coli. This inhibition can be relieved by adding lactose or isopropyl-β-D-thiogalactopyranoside (IPTG). lac repressor encoded by lacI
   1629..1659    -  promoter       lac promoter: promoter for the E. coli lac operon
   1674..1695    -  protein_bind   CAP binding site: CAP binding activates transcription in the presence of cAMP. E. coli catabolite activator protein
   1708..1800    -  CDS            lacI (fragment): lac repressor; lacI; The lac repressor binds to the lac operator to inhibit transcription in E. coli. This inhibition can be relieved by adding lactose or isopropyl-β-D-thiogalactopyranoside (IPTG).
   1983..2571    -  rep_origin     ori: high-copy-number ColE1/pMB1/pBR322/pUC origin of replication
   2742..3602    -  CDS            AmpR: β-lactamase; bla; confers resistance to ampicillin, carbenicillin, and related antibiotics
   3603..3707    -  promoter       AmpR promoter: bla
   3747..3820    -  CDS            AmpR (fragment): β-lactamase; bla; confers resistance to ampicillin, carbenicillin, and related antibiotics
   3821..3925    -  promoter       AmpR promoter: bla
   3962..4465    +  misc_feature   CEN/ARS: S. cerevisiae CEN6 centromere fused to an autonomously replicating sequence
   4533..4568    +  CDS            rop (fragment): Rop protein, which maintains plasmids at low copy number; rop
   4670..4719    +  misc_feature   bom (fragment): basis of mobility region from pBR322
   4727..4942    +  promoter       URA3 promoter: S. cerevisiae URA3
   4943..5746    +  CDS            URA3: orotidine-5'-phosphate decarboxylase, required for uracil biosynthesis; S. cerevisiae URA3; yeast auxotrophic marker, counterselectable with 5-fluoroorotic acid (5-FOA)
   5825..5876    +  misc_feature   bom (fragment): basis of mobility region from pBR322
   5904..6332    -  rep_origin     f1 ori (sequence partly withheld): f1 bacteriophage origin of replication; arrow indicates direction of (+) strand synthesis
   6336..6491    -  CDS            lacZα (fragment): LacZα fragment of β-galactosidase; lacZ fragment
   6499..6517    +  promoter       T7 promoter: promoter for bacteriophage T7 RNA polymerase
   6526..6546    -  misc_feature   MCS (fragment): pBluescript multiple cloning site
   6546..120     -  terminator     ADH1 terminator (across the origin): S. cerevisiae ADH1; transcription terminator for the S. cerevisiae alcohol dehydrogenase 1 (ADH1) gene
