[The description below was written by a language model from this plasmid's Addgene catalogue record and pLannotate feature annotations shown in this document.]
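Description:
VanR - F165V is a yeast expression plasmid built on the pRS416 backbone, a low-copy centromeric shuttle vector. In Saccharomyces cerevisiae it is maintained through a CEN6/ARS element and selected by the URA3 auxotrophic marker, which can also be counterselected with 5-fluoroorotic acid. In E. coli it replicates from a high-copy ColE1/pUC-type origin and is selected with ampicillin through the β-lactamase gene. The backbone also carries pBluescript-derived remnants: an f1 origin, a lacZα fragment, lac promoter/operator elements, and flanking T7 and T3 promoters. None of these plays a role in yeast expression.

The payload is a 735 bp coding sequence for VanR, the vanillic acid-responsive transcriptional regulator from Caulobacter crescentus, carrying a single substitution of phenylalanine 165 to valine. Expression is driven by the constitutive S. cerevisiae TEF1 promoter. The feature table does not annotate the VanR open reading frame itself, but the unannotated gap between the TEF1 promoter and a downstream CYC1 terminator fragment is where the insert would be expected to sit. An ADH1 terminator lies upstream of the TEF1 promoter in reverse orientation; the record does not state its function. The sequenced record is 6,591 nt, slightly larger than the catalogue total of 6,385 bp.

According to the record, the F165V mutation abolishes the response to vanillic acid. This makes the plasmid a loss-of-function variant for comparison with wild-type VanR in work on engineering the ligand specificity of VanR-based biosensors in yeast. The reporter that VanR would regulate is not part of this construct.
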