Addgene plasmid #158965: VanR - F165V
Purpose: Wild type VanR where the residue in position 165 was mutated from Phenylalanine to Valine. This mutation abolished the response to vanillic acid. The gene is under the control of the TEF1 promoter.
Depositing lab: Michael Jensen. Depositing organization: Danmarks Tekniske Universitet. Publication: Directed evolution of VanR biosensor specificity in yeast. D'Ambrosio, V., Pramanik, S., Goroncy, K., Jakociunas, T., Schonauer, D., Davari, H. D., Schwaneberg, U., Keasling, J.D., Jensen, M.K.. Biotechnology Notes, Volume 1, 2020, Pages 9-15 10.1016/j.biotno.2020.01.002.
Backbone
  Vector backbone: pRS416
  Backbone size w/o insert (bp): 5650
  Total vector size (bp): 6385
  Vector type: Yeast Expression
Growth in bacteria
  Bacterial resistance: Ampicillin, 100 μg/mL
  Growth temperature: 37°C
  Growth strain: DH5alpha
  Copy number: Unknown
Gene/Insert
  Gene/Insert name: VanR - F165V
  Insert size (bp): 735
  Mutation: Wild type VanR from Caulobacter crescentus with mutation F165V
  Promoter: TEF1
  Cloning method: Unknown
  Sequencing primers: 5′ ATCTGTCAUAAAACAATGGACATGCC; 3′ CACGCGAUTATCAGTCTGCTCTTATA
Terms and licenses: Academic/Nonprofit Terms; Industry Terms: Not Available to Industry
How to cite: VanR - F165V was a gift from Michael Jensen (Addgene plasmid # 158965 ; http://n2t.net/addgene:158965 ; RRID:Addgene_158965)
